>Addgene plasmid #136138 | L2_lacZgRNA-Cas9-CsA | addgene full sequence | sequence record 275272 | Addgene NGS Result
TTGAGACAACAAACAGTGCACAGTGGATCGAAGAATGACCACAGTTGAGACACGTGGCGCTGGCCTCATT
TATTGCACCATACGTTTAGTGAAGAACTGAATAATGGTGGATATAAAGCAGAGTTGCACCCAGCCTCTCG
TGAAGAGCCACAGCTTGTCTGTAAGCGGATGCCGGGAGCAGACAAGCCCGTCAGGGCGCGTCAGCGGGTG
TTGGCGGGTGTCGGGGCTGGCTTAACTATGCGGCATCAGAGCAGATTGTACTGAGAGTGCACCATATGCG
GTGTGAAATACCGCACAGATGCGTAAGGAGAAAATACCGCATCAGGCGCTCATCCGCCATTCAGGCTGCG
CAACTGTTGGGAAGGGCGATCGGCGCAGGCCTCTTCGCTATTACGCCAGCTGGCGAAAGGGGGATGTGCT
GCAAGGCGATTAAGTTGGGTAACGCCAGGGTTTTCCCAGTCACGACGTTGTAAAACGACGGCCAGTGAAT
TCGAGCTCGGTACCCGGGGATCCTCTAGAGTCGACCTGCAGGCATGCAAGCTTGGCGTAATCATGGTCAT
AGCTGTTTCCTGTGTGAAATTGTTATCCGCTCACAATTCCACACAACATACGAGCCGGAAGCATATAGTG
TAAAGCCTGGGGTGCCTAATGAGTGAGCTAACTCACATTAATTGCGTTGCGCTCACTGCCCGCTTTCCAG
TCGGGAAACCTGTCGTGCCAGCTGGGCTCTTCATTTAGAGCTAGAAATAGCAAGTTAAAATAAGGCTAGT
CCGTTATCAACTTGAAAAAGTGGCACCGAGTCGGTGCTTTTTTTCTAGACCCAGCTTTCTTGTACAAAGT
TGGCCGCTACAGAGGAGCAAATGAGTCACACACATTGTTGAGAGACATATCAAAATAACTCAATTGTAAG
GTAAGTTGATAGATTTCCCAGTTAAATGCATTATTTTAACAATATTTGTATCTCAAATTTTCAAAATCAT
ATCAAATTTGCAGATCTTGATGATGATTCACAACTCTGTCTTCGATTTTTGATTGTTAACGGGTATCGAT
ATTTGGGTAACTTAAAAAGAATTTGCTAAAGATCTTAAAAAACAGATTAAAAAAACCTTTCAAAATAGCT
AATCCTTTAAATCCGTTTCACAATATAATGCTCATTGATGATAATCGAAAAGATTCCATTTTAAAGTGCA
TATAAATTGCTTAATTATCTCTTTCTGTCTCGTAATATTTTGTTCTCTCCTATTGGATCGGACCCGCATC
TTCTCGATCAGTTCACTATACTAATATTTGGTCAACTTCAAGAGAGATTAGAACTTCGTTCTCCAAAGTG
TAAAGGCCGACAAGCAGAAAAGGAAACTTCAATCAGAAGCCTTCTAGGTTTTCCCGCGTCCCAAAAAGCG
AAGGGAGGACGGGGAGGACGGTGAGGCCAGAAGAAGAAAGCAACAGTAAAATCTCATGTGATTGCGTGCA
TGTCATGGATCTATGGGATGCTAGTCCACCGTTTGGAAGTATGTGCAGAAGGAGAAAGGCGCGGGAGGCC
AAAAGCGACTTCGGCCACCTCTCTACTTTCTAGAAAGTTTGCTCGCAGCTTGTAATAAGCGCGGAAAAGG
TACTCGAAAAACCGGAGCAATCGGTGTGGTATCAGCAGTCGGGTTCGCTAAACCTACGTCTTCTTATTTT
GGAATGTTAAATTGAAAGGGCGTGCCGGCCCTAAGCACGGACGATGTGACAGACGGAGGAGTGTGAGCAA
TTCGGATGACGATGCTGGCCGGCAGTCACGACAAAGAGTCCGAAGGGGCATGGACAGGGCAATATATAAA
TGGAAAAGAGGCTTTGAATATTCCTAACCCTTCGTCGTCGGCCTCCCAACTTGCCCTCGCATGCTGAATT
GGCCGCCTATCTGCGAATGGCCGGCCGCCGACCCTAAGTCGCAATAACTTGAACGGAGCCGATGCAAAGT
CCTTATCGAACGCTCGTTATTATAAACGGGGCAGACCTAGGTATTTAATTATATCAAAACCCTCCGCAAT
TTCGCTAATCATTCCCTAATTTCTTCTACTTTGGCGTCTAGTGCTGTGGTCGCGCTTGCTCTCAAAGCTC
GCTGGGAGGCAGTGGAGCGTCTGGCTTAAAATCGATCGCCGCAACCCTAGAGTTCCTTTCACTTCTTTCT
CTCTTGCGTGGAGAGCATCGACATCGAGGAGCTGCTACTTGTCTTCTGGTATGCGCCTTGTGCCCTCGTC
TCTGTACGTCGTTACGATTGCTCGATATTGTGATTGTCTAGACCTGAAACCCGACTGGAGCTTTTACGTG
GTGTCGATTGGGGCCTCGAGCGAGTGATTTTTTAGGTTCGTTTTAGCCAAGTACATCCCACTTTGGTCAG
TCCTGTTATCTCGGTAAGGTGTTCAGTTCGGTCACTGGTGCGGAGGTGCCTCGTAAGTTTCCTGCATGAT
AGATTTGTCTATCCTTGACTTGAAGAGGAGTCGAAGGTCAGCGAGGTTGGCTGTGTGCTATGGACGTCGG
TGCTCCTTGGTTCCGTGCTTCTATGGGTGTTGCCTCAACAGTATTGATGTGCCTGCAGAAAGGTTGTCAC
CAATGGATAAGAAGTACTCTATCGGACTCGATATCGGAACTAACTCTGTGGGATGGGCTGTGATCACCGA
TGAGTACAAGGTGCCATCTAAGAAGTTCAAGGTTCTCGGAAACACCGATAGGCACTCTATCAAGAAAAAC
CTTATCGGTGCTCTCCTCTTCGATTCTGGTGAAACTGCTGAGGCTACCAGACTCAAGAGAACCGCTAGAA
GAAGGTACACCAGAAGAAAGAACAGGATCTGCTACCTCCAAGAGATCTTCTCTAACGAGATGGCTAAAGT
GGATGATTCATTCTTCCACAGGCTCGAAGAGTCATTCCTCGTGGAAGAAGATAAGAAGCACGAGAGGCAC
CCTATCTTCGGAAACATCGTTGATGAGGTGGCATACCACGAGAAGTACCCTACTATCTACCACCTCAGAA
AGAAGCTCGTTGATTCTACTGATAAGGCTGATCTCAGGCTCATCTACCTCGCTCTCGCTCACATGATCAA
GTTCAGAGGACACTTCCTCATCGAGGGTGATCTCAACCCTGATAACTCTGATGTGGATAAGTTGTTCATC
CAGCTCGTGCAGACCTACAACCAGCTTTTCGAAGAGAACCCTATCAACGCTTCAGGTGTGGATGCTAAGG
CTATCCTCTCTGCTAGGCTCTCTAAGTCAAGAAGGCTTGAGAACCTCATTGCTCAGCTCCCTGGTGAGAA
GAAGAACGGACTTTTCGGAAACTTGATCGCTCTCTCTCTCGGACTCACCCCTAACTTCAAGTCTAACTTC
GATCTCGCTGAGGATGCAAAGCTCCAGCTCTCAAAGGATACCTACGATGATGATCTCGATAACCTCCTCG
CTCAGATCGGAGATCAGTACGCTGATTTGTTCCTCGCTGCTAAGAACCTCTCTGATGCTATCCTCCTCAG
TGATATCCTCAGAGTGAACACCGAGATCACCAAGGCTCCACTCTCAGCTTCTATGATCAAGAGATACGAT
GAGCACCACCAGGATCTCACACTTCTCAAGGCTCTTGTTAGACAGCAGCTCCCAGAGAAGTACAAAGAGA
TTTTCTTCGATCAGTCTAAGAACGGATACGCTGGTTACATCGATGGTGGTGCATCTCAAGAAGAGTTCTA
CAAGTTCATCAAGCCTATCCTCGAGAAGATGGATGGAACCGAGGAACTCCTCGTGAAGCTCAATAGAGAG
GATCTTCTCAGAAAGCAGAGGACCTTCGATAACGGATCTATCCCTCATCAGATCCACCTCGGAGAGTTGC
ACGCTATCCTTAGAAGGCAAGAGGATTTCTACCCATTCCTCAAGGATAACAGGGAAAAGATTGAGAAGAT
TCTCACCTTCAGAATCCCTTACTACGTGGGACCTCTCGCTAGAGGAAACTCAAGATTCGCTTGGATGACC
AGAAAGTCTGAGGAAACCATCACCCCTTGGAACTTCGAAGAGGTGGTGGATAAGGGTGCTAGTGCTCAGT
CTTTCATCGAGAGGATGACCAACTTCGATAAGAACCTTCCAAACGAGAAGGTGCTCCCTAAGCACTCTTT
GCTCTACGAGTACTTCACCGTGTACAACGAGTTGACCAAGGTTAAGTACGTGACCGAGGGAATGAGGAAG
CCTGCTTTTTTGTCAGGTGAGCAAAAGAAGGCTATCGTTGATCTCTTGTTCAAGACCAACAGAAAGGTGA
CCGTGAAGCAGCTCAAAGAGGATTACTTCAAGAAAATCGAGTGCTTCGATTCAGTTGAGATTTCTGGTGT
TGAGGATAGGTTCAACGCATCTCTCGGAACCTACCACGATCTCCTCAAGATCATTAAGGATAAGGATTTC
TTGGATAACGAGGAAAACGAGGATATCTTGGAGGATATCGTTCTTACCCTCACCCTCTTTGAAGATAGAG
AGATGATTGAAGAAAGGCTCAAGACCTACGCTCATCTCTTCGATGATAAGGTGATGAAGCAGTTGAAGAG
AAGAAGATACACTGGTTGGGGAAGGCTCTCAAGAAAGCTCATTAACGGAATCAGGGATAAGCAGTCTGGA
AAGACAATCCTTGATTTCCTCAAGTCTGATGGATTCGCTAACAGAAACTTCATGCAGCTCATCCACGATG
ATTCTCTCACCTTTAAAGAGGATATCCAGAAGGCTCAGGTTTCAGGACAGGGTGATAGTCTCCATGAGCA
TATCGCTAACCTCGCTGGATCTCCTGCAATCAAGAAGGGAATCCTCCAGACTGTGAAGGTTGTGGATGAG
TTGGTGAAGGTGATGGGAAGGCATAAGCCTGAGAACATCGTGATCGAAATGGCTAGAGAGAACCAGACCA
CTCAGAAGGGACAGAAGAACTCTAGGGAAAGGATGAAGAGGATCGAGGAAGGTATCAAAGAGCTTGGATC
TCAGATCCTCAAAGAGCACCCTGTTGAGAACACTCAGCTCCAGAATGAGAAGCTCTACCTCTACTACCTC
CAGAACGGAAGGGATATGTATGTGGATCAAGAGTTGGATATCAACAGGCTCTCTGATTACGATGTTGATC
ATATCGTGCCACAGTCATTCTTGAAGGATGATTCTATCGATAACAAGGTGCTCACCAGGTCTGATAAGAA
CAGGGGTAAGAGTGATAACGTGCCAAGTGAAGAGGTTGTGAAGAAAATGAAGAACTATTGGAGGCAGCTC
CTCAACGCTAAGCTCATCACTCAGAGAAAGTTCGATAACTTGACTAAGGCTGAGAGGGGAGGACTCTCTG
AATTGGATAAGGCAGGATTCATCAAGAGGCAGCTTGTGGAAACCAGGCAGATCACTAAGCACGTTGCACA
GATCCTCGATTCTAGGATGAACACCAAGTACGATGAGAACGATAAGTTGATCAGGGAAGTGAAGGTTATC
ACCCTCAAGTCAAAGCTCGTGTCTGATTTCAGAAAGGATTTCCAATTCTACAAGGTGAGGGAAATCAACA
ACTACCACCACGCTCACGATGCTTACCTTAACGCTGTTGTTGGAACCGCTCTCATCAAGAAGTATCCTAA
GCTCGAGTCAGAGTTCGTGTACGGTGATTACAAGGTGTACGATGTGAGGAAGATGATCGCTAAGTCTGAG
CAAGAGATCGGAAAGGCTACCGCTAAGTATTTCTTCTACTCTAACATCATGAATTTCTTCAAGACCGAGA
TTACCCTCGCTAACGGTGAGATCAGAAAGAGGCCACTCATCGAGACAAACGGTGAAACAGGTGAGATCGT
GTGGGATAAGGGAAGGGATTTCGCTACCGTTAGAAAGGTGCTCTCTATGCCACAGGTGAACATCGTTAAG
AAAACCGAGGTGCAGACCGGTGGATTCTCTAAAGAGTCTATCCTCCCTAAGAGGAACTCTGATAAGCTCA
TTGCTAGGAAGAAGGATTGGGACCCTAAGAAATACGGTGGTTTCGATTCTCCTACCGTGGCTTACTCTGT
TCTCGTTGTGGCTAAGGTTGAGAAGGGAAAGAGTAAGAAGCTCAAGTCTGTTAAGGAACTTCTCGGAATC
ACTATCATGGAAAGGTCATCTTTCGAGAAGAACCCAATCGATTTCCTCGAGGCTAAGGGATACAAAGAGG
TTAAGAAGGATCTCATCATCAAGCTCCCAAAGTACTCACTCTTCGAACTCGAGAACGGTAGAAAGAGGAT
GCTCGCTTCTGCTGGTGAGCTTCAAAAGGGAAACGAGCTTGCTCTCCCATCTAAGTACGTTAACTTTCTT
TACCTCGCTTCTCACTACGAGAAGTTGAAGGGATCTCCAGAAGATAACGAGCAGAAGCAACTTTTCGTTG
AGCAGCACAAGCACTACTTGGATGAGATCATCGAGCAGATCTCTGAGTTCTCTAAAAGGGTGATCCTCGC
TGATGCAAACCTCGATAAGGTGTTGTCTGCTTACAACAAGCACAGAGATAAGCCTATCAGGGAACAGGCA
GAGAACATCATCCATCTCTTCACCCTTACCAACCTCGGTGCTCCTGCTGCTTTCAAGTACTTCGATACAA
CCATCGATAGGAAGAGATACACCTCTACCAAAGAAGTGCTCGATGCTACCCTCATCCATCAGTCTATCAC
TGGACTCTACGAGACTAGGATCGATCTCTCACAGCTCGGTGGTGATTCAAGGGCTGATCCTAAGAAGAAG
AGGAAGGTTTGAGCTTGAGCTCGAATTTCCCCGATCGTTCAAACATTTGGCAATAAAGTTTCTTAAGATT
GAATCCTGTTGCCGGTCTTGCGATGATTATCATATAATTTCTGTTGAATTACGTTAAGCATGTAATAATT
AACATGTAATGCATGACGTTATTTATGAGATGGGTTTTTATGATTAGAGTCCCGCAATTATACATTTAAT
ACGCGATAGAAAACAAAATATAGCGCGCAAACTAGGATAAATTATCGCGCGCGGTGTCATCTATGTTACT
AGATCGATCCGTATCGATAGCCTCTAGCTAGAGTCGATCGACAAGCTCGAGTTTCTCCATAATAATGTGT
GAGTAGTTCCCAGATAAGGGAATTAGGGTTCCTATAGGGTTTCGCTCATGTGTTGAGCATATAAGAAACC
CTTAGTATGTATTTGTATTTGTAAAATACTTCTATCAATAAAATTTCTAATTCCTAAAATCAAAATCCAG
TACTAAAATCCAGATCGCTAGGTATACTTGAGACCGGATCCTGACAGGATATATTGGCGGGTAAACCTAA
GAGAAAAGAGCGTTTATTAGAATAATCGGATATTTAAAAGGGCGTGAAAAGGTTTATCCGTTCGTCCATT
TGTATGTGCATGCCAACCACAGGGTTCCCCTCGGGATCAAAGTACTTTGATCCAACCCCTCCGCTGCTAT
AGTGCAGTCGGCTTCTGACGTTCAGTGCAGCCGTCATCTGAAAACGACATGTCGCACAAGTCCTAAGTTA
CGCGACAGGCTGCCGCCCTGCCCTTTTCCTGGCGTTTTCTTGTCGCGTGTTTTAGTCGCATAAAGTAGAA
TACTTGCGACTAGAACCGGAGACATTACGCCATGAACAAGAGCGCCGCCGCTGGCCTGCTGGGCTATGCC
CGCGTCAGCACCGACGACCAGGACTTGACCAACCAACGGGCCGAACTGCACGCGGCCGGCTGCACCAAGC
TGTTTTCCGAGAAGATCACCGGCACCAGGCGCGACCGCCCGGAGCTGGCCAGGATGCTTGACCACCTACG
CCCTGGCGACGTTGTGACAGTGACCAGGCTAGACCGCCTGGCCCGCAGCACCCGCGACCTACTGGACATT
GCCGAGCGCATCCAGGAGGCCGGCGCGGGCCTGCGTAGCCTGGCAGAGCCGTGGGCCGACACCACCACGC
CGGCCGGCCGCATGGTGTTGACCGTGTTCGCCGGCATTGCCGAGTTCGAGCGTTCCCTAATCATCGACCG
CACCCGGAGCGGGCGCGAGGCCGCCAAGGCCCGAGGCGTGAAGTTTGGCCCCCGCCCTACCCTCACCCCG
GCACAGATCGCGCACGCCCGCGAGCTGATCGACCAGGAAGGCCGCACCGTGAAAGAGGCGGCTGCACTGC
TTGGCGTGCATCGCTCGACCCTGTACCGCGCACTTGAGCGCAGCGAGGAAGTGACGCCCACCGAGGCCAG
GCGGCGCGGTGCCTTCCGTGAGGACGCATTGACCGAGGCCGACGCCCTGGCGGCCGCCGAGAATGAACGC
CAAGAGGAACAAGCATGAAACCGCACCAGGACGGCCAGGACGAACCGTTTTTCATTACCGAAGAGATCGA
GGCGGAGATGATCGCGGCCGGGTACGTGTTCGAGCCGCCCGCGCACCTCTCAACCGTGCGGCTGCATGAA
ATCCTGGCCGGTTTGTCTGATGCCAAGCTGGCGGCCTGGCCGGCCAGCTTGGCCGCTGAAGAAACCGAGC
GCCGCCGTCTAAAAAGGTGATGTGTATTTGAGTAAAACAGCTTGCGTCATGCGGTCGCTGCGTATATGAT
GCGATGAGTAAATAAACAAATACGCAAGGGGAACGCATGAAGGTTATCGCTGTACTTAACCAGAAAGGCG
GGTCAGGCAAGACGACCATCGCAACCCATCTAGCCCGCGCCCTGCAACTCGCCGGGGCCGATGTTCTGTT
AGTCGATTCCGATCCCCAGGGCAGTGCCCGCGATTGGGCGGCCGTGCGGGAAGATCAACCGCTAACCGTT
GTCGGCATCGACCGCCCGACGATTGACCGCGACGTGAAGGCCATCGGCCGGCGCGACTTCGTAGTGATCG
ACGGAGCGCCCCAGGCGGCGGACTTGGCTGTGTCCGCGATCAAGGCAGCCGACTTCGTGCTGATTCCGGT
GCAGCCAAGCCCTTACGACATATGGGCCACCGCCGACCTGGTGGAGCTGGTTAAGCAGCGCATTGAGGTC
ACGGATGGAAGGCTACAAGCGGCCTTTGTCGTGTCGCGGGCGATCAAAGGCACGCGCATCGGCGGTGAGG
TTGCCGAGGCGCTGGCCGGGTACGAGCTGCCCATTCTTGAGTCCCGTATCACGCAGCGCGTGAGCTACCC
AGGCACTGCCGCCGCCGGCACAACCGTTCTTGAATCAGAACCCGAGGGCGACGCTGCCCGCGAGGTCCAG
GCGCTGGCCGCTGAAATTAAATCAAAACTCATTTGAGTTAATGAGGTAAAGAGAAAATGAGCAAAAGCAC
AAACACGCTAAGTGCCGGCCGTCCGAGCGCACGCAGCAGCAAGGCTGCAACGTTGGCCAGCCTGGCAGAC
ACGCCAGCCATGAAGCGGGTCAACTTTCAGTTGCCGGCGGAGGATCACACCAAGCTGAAGATGTACGCGG
TACGCCAAGGCAAGACCATTACCGAGCTGCTATCTGAATACATCGCGCAGCTACCAGAGTAAATGAGCAA
ATGAATAAATGAGTAGATGAATTTTAGCGGCTAAAGGAGGCGGCATGGAAAATCAAGAACAACCAGGCAC
CGACGCCGTGGAATGCCCCATGTGTGGAGGAACGGGCGGTTGGCCAGGCGTAAGCGGCTGGGTTGCCTGC
CGGCCCTGCAATGGCACTGGAACCCCCAAGCCCGAGGAATCGGCGTGAGCGGTCGCAAACCATCCGGCCC
GGTACAAATCGGCGCGGCGCTGGGTGATGACCTGGTGGAGAAGTTGAAGGCCGCGCAGGCCGCCCAGCGG
CAACGCATCGAGGCAGAAGCACGCCCCGGTGAATCGTGGCAAGCGGCCGCTGATCGAATCCGCAAAGAAT
CCCGGCAACCGCCGGCAGCCGGTGCGCCGTCGATTAGGAAGCCGCCCAAGGGCGACGAGCAACCAGATTT
TTTCGTTCCGATGCTCTATGACGTGGGCACCCGCGATAGTCGCAGCATCATGGACGTGGCCGTTTTCCGT
CTGTCGAAGCGTGACCGACGAGCTGGCGAGGTGATCCGCTACGAGCTTCCAGACGGGCACGTAGAGGTTT
CCGCAGGGCCGGCCGGCATGGCCAGTGTGTGGGATTACGACCTGGTACTGATGGCGGTTTCCCATCTAAC
CGAATCCATGAACCGATACCGGGAAGGGAAGGGAGACAAGCCCGGCCGCGTGTTCCGTCCACACGTTGCG
GACGTACTCAAGTTCTGCCGGCGAGCCGATGGCGGAAAGCAGAAAGACGACCTGGTAGAAACCTGCATTC
GGTTAAACACCACGCACGTTGCCATGCAGCGTACGAAGAAGGCCAAGAACGGCCGCCTGGTGACGGTATC
CGAGGGTGAAGCCTTGATTAGCCGCTACAAGATCGTAAAGAGCGAAACCGGGCGGCCGGAGTACATCGAG
ATCGAGCTAGCTGATTGGATGTACCGCGAGATCACAGAAGGCAAGAACCCGGACGTGCTGACGGTTCACC
CCGATTACTTTTTGATCGATCCCGGCATCGGCCGTTTTCTCTACCGCCTGGCACGCCGCGCCGCAGGCAA
GGCAGAAGCCAGATGGTTGTTCAAGACGATCTACGAACGCAGTGGCAGCGCCGGAGAGTTCAAGAAGTTC
TGTTTCACCGTGCGCAAGCTGATCGGGTCAAATGACCTGCCGGAGTACGATTTGAAGGAGGAGGCGGGGC
AGGCTGGCCCGATCCTAGTCATGCGCTACCGCAACCTGATCGAGGGCGAAGCATCCGCCGGTTCCTAATG
TACGGAGCAGATGCTAGGGCAAATTGCCCTAGCAGGGGAAAAAGGTCGAAAAGGACTCTTTCCTGTGGAT
AGCACGTACATTGGGAACCCAAAGCCGTACATTGGGAACCGGAACCCGTACATTGGGAACCCAAAGCCGT
ACATTGGGAACCGGTCACACATGTAAGTGACTGATATAAAAGAGAAAAAAGGCGATTTTTCCGCCTAAAA
CTCTTTAAAACTTATTAAAACTCTTAAAACCCGCCTGGCCTGTGCATAACTGTCTGGCCAGCGCACAGCC
GAAGTGCTGCAAAAAGCGCCTACCCTTCGGTCGCTGCGCTCCCTACGCCCCGCCGCTTCGCGTCGGCCTA
TCGCGGCCGCTGGCCGCTCAAAAATGGCTGGCCTACGGCCAGGCAATCTACCAGGGCGCGGACAAGCCGC
GCCGTCGCCACTCGACCGCCGGCGCCCACATCAAGGCACCCTGCCTCGCGCGTTTCGGTGATGACGGTGA
AAACCTCTGACACATGCAGCTCCCGGTGACGGTCACAGCTTGTCTGTAAGCGGATGCCGGGAGCAGACAA
GCCCGTCAGGGCGCGTCAGCGGGTGTTGGCGGGTGTCGGGGCGCAGCCATGACCCAGTCACGTAGCGATA
GCGGAGTGTATACTGGCTTAACTATGCGGCATCAGAGCAGATTGTACTGAGAGTGCACCATATGCGGTGT
GAAATACCGCACAGATGCGTAAGGAGAAAATACCGCATCAGGCGCTCATCCGCTTCCTCGCTCACTGACT
CGCTGCGCTCGGTCGTTCGGCTGCGGCGAGCGGTATCAGCTCACTCAAAGGCGGTAATACGGTTATCCAC
AGAATCAGGGGATAACGCAGGAAAGAACATGTGAGCAAAAGGCCAGCAAAAGGCCAGGAACCGTAAAAAG
GCCGCGTTGCTGGCGTTTTTCCATAGGCTCCGCCCCCCTGACGAGCATCACAAAAATCGACGCTCAAGTC
AGAGGTGGCGAAACCCGACAGGACTATAAAGATACCAGGCGTTTCCCCCTGGAAGCTCCCTCGTGCGCTC
TCCTGTTCCGACCCTGCCGCTTACCGGATACCTGTCCGCCTTTCTCCCTTCGGGAAGCGTGGCGCTTTCT
CATAGCTCACGCTGTAGGTATCTCAGTTCGGTGTAGGTCGTTCGCTCCAAGCTGGGCTGTGTGCACGAAC
CCCCCGTTCAGCCCGACCGCTGCGCCTTATCCGGTAACTATCGTCTTGAGTCCAACCCGGTAAGACACGA
CTTATCGCCACTGGCAGCAGCCACTGGTAACAGGATTAGCAGAGCGAGGTATGTAGGCGGTGCTACAGAG
TTCTTGAAGTGGTGGCCTAACTACGGCTACACTAGAAGGACAGTATTTGGTATCTGCGCTCTGCTGAAGC
CAGTTACCTTCGGAAAAAGAGTTGGTAGCTCTTGATCCGGCAAACAAACCACCGCTGGTAGCGGTGGTTT
TTTTGTTTGCAAGCAGCAGATTACGCGCAGAAAAAAAGGATCTCAAGAAGATCCTTTGATCTTTTCTACG
GGGTCTGACGCTCAGTGGAACGAAAACTCACGTTAAGGGATTTTGGTCATGCATTCTAGGTGATTATTTG
CCGACTACCTTGGTGATCTCGCCTTTCACGTAGTGGACAAATTCTTCCAACTGATCTGCGCGCGAGGCCA
AGCGATCTTCTTCTTGTCCAAGATAAGCCTGTCTAGCTTCAAGTATGACGGGCTGATACTGGGCCGGCAG
GCGCTCCATTGCCCAGTCGGCAGCGACATCCTTCGGCGCGATTTTGCCGGTTACTGCGCTGTACCAAATG
CGGGACAACGTAAGCACTACATTTCGCTCATCACCAGCCCAGTCGGGCGGCGAGTTCCATAGCGTTAAGG
TTTCATTTAGCGCCTCAAATAGATCCTGTTCAGGAACCGGATCAAAGAGTTCCTCCGCCGCTGGACCTAC
CAAGGCAACGCTATGTTCTCTTGCTTTTGTCAGCAAGATAGCCAGATCAATGTCGATCGTGGCTGGCTCG
AAGATACCTGCAAGAATGTCATTGCGCTGCCATTCTCCAAATTGCAGTTCGCGCTTAGCTGGATAACGCC
ACGGAATGATGTCGTCGTGCACAACAATGGTGACTTCTACAGCGCGGAGAATCTCGCTCTCTCCAGGGGA
AGCCGAAGTTTCCAAAAGGTCGTTGATCAAAGCTCGCCGCGTTGTTTCATCAAGCCTTACGGTCACCGTA
ACCAGCAAATCAATATCACTGTGTGGCTTCAGGCCGCCATCCACTGCGGAGCCGTACAAATGTACGGCCA
GCAACGTCGGTTCGAGATGGCGCTCGATGACGCCAACTACCTCTGATAGTTGAGTCGATACTTCGGCGAT
CACCGCTTCCCTCATAATGTTTAACTTTGTTTTAGGGCGACTGCCCTGCTGCGTAACATCGTTGCTGCTC
CATAACATCAAACATCGACCCACGGCGTAACGCGCTTGCTGCTTGGATGCCCGAGGCATAGACTGTACCC
CAAAAAAACAGTCATAACAAGCCATGAAAACCGCCACTGCGCCGTTACCACCGCTGCGTTCGGTCAAGGT
TCTGGACCAGTTGCGTGAGCGCATACGCTACTTGCATTACAGCTTACGAACCGAACAGGCTTATGTCCAC
TGGGTTCGTGCCTTCATCCGTTTCCACGGTGTGCGTCACCCGGCAACCTTGGGTAGCAGCGAAGTCGAGG
CATTTCTGTCCTGGCTGGAACAGAACTTATTATTTCCTTCCTCTTTTCTACAGTATTTAAAGATACCCCA
AGAAGCTAATTATAACAAGACGAACTCCAATTCACTGTTCCTTGCATTCTAAAACCTTAAATACCAGAAA
ACAGCTTTTTCAAAGTTGTTTTCAAAGTTGGCGTATAACATAGTATCGACGGAGCCGATTTTGAAACCGC
GGTGATCACAGGCAGCAACGCTCTGTCATCGTTACAATCAACATGCTACCCTCCGCGAGATCATCCGTGT
TTCAAACCCGGCAGCTTAGTTGCCGTTCTTCCGAATAGCATCGGTAACATGAGCAAAGTCTGCCGCCTTA
CAACGGCTCTCCCGCTGACGCCGTCCCGGACTGATGGGCTGCCTGTATCGAGTGGTGATTTTGTGCCGAG
CTGCCGGTCGGGGAGCTGTTGGCTGGCTGGTGGCAGGATATATTGTGGTGTAAACATAACGGATCCGGTC
TCAGGAGAATGAGGAGGCTAGAGCAGCTTGCCAACATGGTGGAGCACGACACTCTCGTCTACTCCAAGAA
TATCAAAGATACAGTCTCAGAAGACCAAAGGGCTATTGAGACTTTTCAACAAAGGGTAATATCGGGAAAC
CTCCTCGGATTCCATTGCCCAGCTATCTGTCACTTCATCAAAAGGACAGTAGAAAAGGAAGGTGGCACCT
ACAAATGCCATCATTGCGATAAAGGAAAGGCTATCGTTCAAGATGCCTCTGCCGACAGTGGTCCCAAAGA
TGGACCCCCACCCACGAGGAGCATCGTGGAAAAAGAAGACGTTCCAACCACGTCTTCAAAGCAAGTGGAT
TGATGTGAACATGGTGGAGCACGACACTCTCGTCTACTCCAAGAATATCAAAGATACAGTCTCAGAAGAC
CAAAGGGCTATTGAGACTTTTCAACAAAGGGTAATATCGGGAAACCTCCTCGGATTCCATTGCCCAGCTA
TCTGTCACTTCATCAAAAGGACAGTAGAAAAGGAAGGTGGCACCTACAAATGCCATCATTGCGATAAAGG
AAAGGCTATCGTTCAAGATGCCTCTGCCGACAGTGGTCCCAAAGATGGACCCCCACCCACGAGGAGCATC
GTGGAAAAAGAAGACGTTCCAACCACGTCTTCAAAGCAAGTGGATTGATGTGATATCTCCACTGACGTAA
GGGATGACGCACAATCCCACTATCCTTCGCAAGACCCTTCCTCTATATAAGGAAGTTCATTTCATTTGGA
GAGGACACGCTGAAATCACCAGTCTCTCTCTACAAATCTATCTCTCTCGAGCTTTCGCAGATCCGGGGGG
CAATGAGATTCACCAATGAAAAAGCCTGAACTCACCGCGACGTCTGTCGAGAAGTTTCTGATCGAAAAGT
TCGACAGCGTCTCCGACCTGATGCAGCTCTCGGAGGGCGAAGAATCTCGTGCTTTCAGCTTCGATGTAGG
AGGGCGTGGATATGTCCTGCGGGTAAATAGCTGCGCCGATGGTTTCTACAAAGATCGTTATGTTTATCGG
CACTTTGCATCGGCCGCGCTCCCGATTCCGGAAGTGCTTGACATTGGGGAGTTTAGCGAGAGCCTGACCT
ATTGCATCTCCCGCCGTTCACAGGGTGTCACGTTGCAAGACCTGCCTGAAACCGAACTGCCCGCTGTTCT
ACAACCGGTCGCGGAGGCTATGGATGCGATCGCTGCGGCCGATCTTAGCCAGACGAGCGGGTTCGGCCCA
TTCGGACCGCAAGGAATCGGTCAATACACTACATGGCGTGATTTCATATGCGCGATTGCTGATCCCCATG
TGTATCACTGGCAAACTGTGATGGACGACACCGTCAGTGCGTCCGTCGCGCAGGCTCTCGATGAGCTGAT
GCTTTGGGCCGAGGACTGCCCCGAAGTCCGGCACCTCGTGCACGCGGATTTCGGCTCCAACAATGTCCTG
ACGGACAATGGCCGCATAACAGCGGTCATTGACTGGAGCGAGGCGATGTTCGGGGATTCCCAATACGAGG
TCGCCAACATCTTCTTCTGGAGGCCGTGGTTGGCTTGTATGGAGCAGCAGACGCGCTACTTCGAGCGGAG
GCATCCGGAGCTTGCAGGATCGCCACGACTCCGGGCGTATATGCTCCGCATTGGTCTTGACCAACTCTAT
CAGAGCTTGGTTGACGGCAATTTCGATGATGCAGCTTGGGCGCAGGGTCGATGCGACGCAATCGTCCGAT
CCGGAGCCGGGACTGTCGGGCGTACACAAATCGCCCGCAGAAGCGCGGCCGTCTGGACCGATGGCTGTGT
AGAAGTACTCGCCGATAGTGGAAACCGACGCCCCAGCACTCGTCCGAGGGCAAAGAAATAGGCTTCTCTA
GCTAGAGTCGATCGACAAGCTCGAGTTTCTCCATAATAATGTGTGAGTAGTTCCCAGATAAGGGAATTAG
GGTTCCTATAGGGTTTCGCTCATGTGTTGAGCATATAAGAAACCCTTAGTATGTATTTGTATTTGTAAAA
TACTTCTATCAATAAAATTTCTAATTCCTAAAACCAAAATCCAGTACTAAAATCCAGATCGCTAGCAAGG
AGTCTGAGCAGGACAACTCGCGTAGTGAGAGTTACATGTTCGTTGGGTTCTTCCGACACGGACCTGAGTT
GGCCAACGTCCCACCTGAGGTCTGTGCCCCGGTGATGAGAAGTGTGCATCTCGTTCTTGCAGCTCGTCAG
TACTTTCAGAATCATGGCGTGCATGGTAGAATGACCCTTATAACGGACTTCGACATGGCAATCGCTATAC
AGGAGTATTCATTCAAAAGAGATTTTTAAAGATCAATTTTTCTTTCTCATAAGTCTAATACGTCATGATA
ATAACTTTAAAAAAAATTGAACTCGTTAAAAAATTTGATCAAATTTTAATTTATTATTAGATCATATATT
ACATATCAGTTTCATAATGTTATACTAAGATCTTTCATATATATTTTAACCCACGAGACAAAATATGTTT
ATATCTTTATTTATTTAAATATTTTTTAGCTCAAAACATCGCAAACTCAGCTATCATAATGCTTTTTAAT
GAAAAAAACAAATTTTCCTATCATACTCTCATTGTTTATAATTTTTTAGAAAAAAAACTTGAAGATAAAA
TAACAACAATAATAGTTTCAAAAGCACATTTTTGTTGTAAATTTCAAGAAAAATACAATCATATTACTGA
TTGACTACAAAAATTTGTAAATTAATCCAGGCTACATGTTTAAGATGTGTCAAAACTGCATCATCTACAT
CTCATTTTAATTTTTCTAAACTACATACATAGTATCAATAACAATTGAACAATGCTAGTTAATGTGTTAT
ACTCATTAGCTTGTAATATATCTTCAACTTGATGAATCGGATTGATCATAAAATTTCACAAACTTATGTG
CTGATTAATAAAAAATATAATCAGATTTTTCATGAATAATTAAGATAAATAACACATGCAAGTCTCAATT
AGAATTTAACAATCTGACTATAAAAAGTCGGTTTATCTTGATTTTCACAAAAATTTAACATAGTTTCAAG
GTGAATGGGCTTTTATTTTAATCCAATCAACTATTTGACACATACATCTTGCAAATTTATTTATTTTTTA
TGGAAAAAAACATGATTTATGTTTTTCTTTGAGAAAGTATATTGTGGATTGTCAAAAAAAACCTATGGAA
GATTTATATGTAAGAGTTAAAAATTTATTTTCAAATATGTCAACAATCCACAATATCGAAGAAAATTTTC
AAAAAATCATCACATATGATGTAAATATAATATGAATATGTGCAATCTTATTTCATTTTACTCTGAAAAC
TTAATTTCTTTTTATAGAGCATTCTGTACTTACTGGTGTCAAATATACAGATAAAATGCAGTCCATAACG
TATCACTCTATAAGCAAAATCATAAACTTCGTGATCTCTCACAGTTCAAACGAGAACTATAGAAACCCTT
CAACTAGCAAAAAACTCACAACTTTCTATTCCAATATCTTTAATTGTCTGACGATTTACAAATAGAAACG
AAAACCAGACACACACACACACGCAAACTACAAAGTAAAAACACAACCACCTGACATTAGACAGTGAGAT
TATTAAACATCCTAAACTAAAAAACAAACAAATTAATTCTCTATGTACAAGTCCCCATCGTGATCAATTT
TTGCATCCCAATATAGTGGCGGTTAGTATAAGAGGACCTTCGTCTATTCACTCTCCATGTTTGTCAAACT
ATAGTACAGTACATATATGTATGGGAACAAATTCCGAACACTCTAGTACACTCCTCAACGCAAGTTCTAT
CTCATATCTCTGCAAGAGCTTATTCCAAGAAACTTTCTTGTGCTTCTATGCATGCCCAGGTACCTTAAGT
CGCGCGCATAGTCACTTCACAGCCTTTTCAGTTCTCCCTTTGATGGCTCAGAGTGACGCAACTGCACAAA
AATAAGAAAAAAGTCGAAGCGTCACGAGAGATGTATCCGGCTAGTTTCCTTGGAGTTCGGATTGCTCTCT
TTCTCTGTCTCCCCGAACCATATGGAATTTATGAACTGCTGTTCACTAGTCAGTCACTTGTTTCAGAACT
TTTGAGTGGTCGATTTATCCACCTTCTTGTTTCTTCCTGGGTCCAGAATCTGACTTC
Features (pLannotate 1.2.2; 27 found; start..end, strand, type, name):
    227..326     +  misc_feature   bom (fragment): basis of mobility region from pBR322
    335..490     -  CDS            lacZα (fragment): LacZα fragment of β-galactosidase; lacZ fragment
    487..543     +  misc_feature   MCS: pUC18/19 multiple cloning site
    578..600     -  protein_bind   lac operator (fragment): The lac repressor binds to the lac operator to inhibit transcription in E. coli. This inhibition can be relieved by adding lactose or isopropyl-β-D-thiogalactopyranoside (IPTG). lac repressor encoded by lacI
    604..634     -  promoter       lac promoter: promoter for the E. coli lac operon
    649..670     -  protein_bind   CAP binding site: CAP binding activates transcription in the presence of cAMP. E. coli catabolite activator protein
    683..724     -  CDS            lacI (fragment): lac repressor; lacI; The lac repressor binds to the lac operator to inhibit transcription in E. coli. This inhibition can be relieved by adding lactose or isopropyl-β-D-thiogalactopyranoside (IPTG).
    734..807     +  misc_RNA       gRNA scaffold: guide RNA scaffold for the Streptococcus pyogenes CRISPR/Cas9 system
    819..840     -  protein_bind   attB2 (fragment): mutant version of attB; recombination site for the Gateway® BP reaction BP Clonase™
   2593..6696    +  CDS            cas9: CAS9_STRP1 - Also known as csn1 From Streptococcus pyogenes serotype M1.
   6753..7005    +  terminator     NOS terminator: nopaline synthase terminator and poly(A) signal
   7052..7226    +  polyA_signal   CaMV poly(A) signal: cauliflower mosaic virus polyadenylation signal
   7252..7276    +  misc_feature   RB T-DNA repeat: right border repeat from nopaline C58 T-DNA
   7616..8017    +  CDS            Y4CG_SINFN (fragment): Protein inferred from homology: Swiss-Prot protein existence level 3. From Sinorhizobium fredii (strain NBRC 101917 / NGR234).
   8577..9206    +  CDS            pVS1 StaA: stability protein from the Pseudomonas plasmid pVS1 (Heeb et al., 2000)
   9635..10708   +  CDS            pVS1 RepA: replication protein from the Pseudomonas plasmid pVS1 (Heeb et al., 2000)
  10774..10968   +  rep_origin     pVS1 oriV: origin of replication for the Pseudomonas plasmid pVS1 (Heeb et al., 2000)
  11171..11210   +  CDS            rop (fragment): Rop protein, which maintains plasmids at low copy number; rop
  11312..11452   +  misc_feature   bom: basis of mobility region from pBR322
  11638..12226   -  rep_origin     ori: high-copy-number ColE1/pMB1/pBR322/pUC origin of replication
  12317..13105   -  CDS            aadA: S3AD_ECOLX - Experimental evidence at protein level: Swiss-Prot protein existence level 1. Mediates bacterial resistance to the antibiotics streptomycin and spectinomycin. From Escherichia coli.
  13112..13168   -  CDS            GmR (fragment): gentamycin acetyltransferase; aacC1; confers resistance to gentamycin
  13344..13367   -  promoter       Pc promoter (fragment): intI1 (promoter lies within the coding sequence); class 1 integron promoter
  13891..13915   +  misc_feature   LB T-DNA repeat: left border repeat from nopaline C58 T-DNA
  14037..14713   +  promoter       CaMV 35S promoter (enhanced): cauliflower mosaic virus 35S promoter with a duplicated enhancer region
  14786..15811   +  CDS            HygR: hygromycin B phosphotransferase confers resistance to hygromycin
  15846..16020   +  polyA_signal   CaMV poly(A) signal: cauliflower mosaic virus polyadenylation signal
