[The description below was written by a language model from this plasmid's Addgene catalogue record and pLannotate feature annotations shown in this document.]
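Description:
L2_lacZgRNA-Cas9-CsA is an 18.1 kb binary T-DNA plasmid built on the pCsA backbone for CRISPR/Cas9 genome editing in the liverwort Marchantia polymorpha. It is a level 2 (multi-transcription-unit) assembly from a synthetic-biology toolkit whose parts have been domesticated to remove internal BsaI and SapI sites. The backbone carries a high-copy ColE1/pUC-type origin with a bom region for propagation in E. coli. It also carries the pVS1 oriV, RepA and StaA functions, which are commonly used to maintain binary vectors in Agrobacterium. Bacterial selection is by spectinomycin through aadA. Nopaline-type left and right border repeats define the region transferred into the plant genome.

The T-DNA holds three transcription units. Next to the left border, an enhanced (duplicated-enhancer) CaMV 35S promoter drives hygromycin phosphotransferase, terminated by a CaMV poly(A) signal, for selecting transformed plants. The second unit is the guide RNA acceptor. According to the catalogue entry, a Marchantia U6 promoter sits upstream of a lacZα cassette, which has its own lac promoter, operator and CAP site, followed by the S. pyogenes gRNA scaffold. SapI digestion lets a target spacer replace the lacZα cassette, so correct clones appear white rather than blue. The third unit expresses S. pyogenes Cas9 with a nuclear localisation signal from the MpEF1α promoter, and is followed by NOS and CaMV polyadenylation signals near the right border. The automated annotation does not detect the MpU6 and MpEF1α promoters or the NLS, so these come from the insert name only.

The plasmid serves as a ready-to-use recipient. A single guide is inserted and the resulting construct delivers guide, nuclease and plant selection marker together.
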