Addgene plasmid #136138: L2_lacZgRNA-Cas9-CsA
Purpose: Plasmid to accept gRNA target with SapI, lacZ blue-white screening. Contains Cas9 and HygR.
Depositing lab: Jim Haseloff. Depositing organization: University of Cambridge. Publication: Systematic tools for reprogramming plant gene expression in a simple model, Marchantia polymorpha. Sauret-Gueto S, Frangedakis E, Silvestri L, Rebmann M, Tomaselli M, Markel K, Delmans M, West A, Patron NJ, Haseloff J. ACS Synth Biol. 2020 Mar 12. doi: 10.1021/acssynbio.9b00511. PubMed 32163700.
Backbone
  Vector backbone: pCsA
  Vector type: Plant Expression, Synthetic Biology
Growth in bacteria
  Bacterial resistance: Spectinomycin, 50 μg/mL
  Growth temperature: 37°C
  Growth strain: DH5alpha
  Copy number: High Copy
Gene/Insert
  Gene/Insert name: p5-35Sx2:HygR p5-MpU6:lacZgRNA p5-MpEF1a:Cas9-NLS
  gRNA/shRNA sequence: scaffold: tttagagctagaaatagcaagttaaaataaggctagtccgttatcaacttgaaaaagtggcaccgagtcggtgc
  Species: Marchantia polymorpha
  Mutation: BsaI/ SapI domesticated
  Cloning method: Restriction Enzyme; 5′ cloning site SapI (destroyed during cloning); 3′ cloning site SapI (destroyed during cloning)
  Sequencing primers: 5′ n/a
Terms and licenses: Academic/Nonprofit Terms; Industry Terms: Not Available to Industry
Depositor comments: Please visit https://www.biorxiv.org/content/10.1101/2020.02.29.971002v1 for bioRxiv preprint.
How to cite: L2_lacZgRNA-Cas9-CsA was a gift from Jim Haseloff (Addgene plasmid # 136138 ; http://n2t.net/addgene:136138 ; RRID:Addgene_136138)
